>Addgene plasmid #223614 | pHR-SmBiT-CD80 | addgene full sequence | sequence record 444067 | Addgene NGS Result
CGATACCGTCGACCTCGAGGGAATTAATTCGAGCTCGGTACCTTTAAGACCAATGACTTACAAGGCAGCT
GTAGATCTTAGCCACTTTTTAAAAGAAAAGGGGGGACTGGAAGGGCTAATTCACTCCCAACGAAGACAAG
ATCTGCTTTTTGCTTGTACTGGGTCTCTCTGGTTAGACCAGATCTGAGCCTGGGAGCTCTCTGGCTAACT
AGGGAACCCACTGCTTAAGCCTCAATAAAGCTTGCCTTGAGTGCTTCAAGTAGTGTGTGCCCGTCTGTTG
TGTGACTCTGGTAACTAGAGATCCCTCAGACCCTTTTAGTCAGTGTGGAAAATCTCTAGCAGCATCTAGA
ATTAATTCCGTGTATTCTATAGTGTCACCTAAATCGTATGTGTATGATACATAAGGTTATGTATTAATTG
TAGCCGCGTTCTAACGACAATATGTACAAGCCTAATTGTGTAGCATCTGGCTTACTGAAGCAGACCCTAT
CATCTCTCTCGTAAACTGCCGTCAGAGTCGGTTTGGTTGGACGAACCTTCTGAGTTTCTGGTAACGCCGT
CCCGCACCCGGAAATGGTCAGCGAACCAATCAGCAGGGTCATCGCTAGCCAGATCCTCTACGCCGGACGC
ATCGTGGCCGGCATCACCGGCGCCACAGGTGCGGTTGCTGGCGCCTATATCGCCGACATCACCGATGGGG
AAGATCGGGCTCGCCACTTCGGGCTCATGAGCGCTTGTTTCGGCGTGGGTATGGTGGCAGGCCCCGTGGC
CGGGGGACTGTTGGGCGCCATCTCCTTGCATGCACCATTCCTTGCGGCGGCGGTGCTCAACGGCCTCAAC
CTACTACTGGGCTGCTTCCTAATGCAGGAGTCGCATAAGGGAGAGCGTCGAATGGTGCACTCTCAGTACA
ATCTGCTCTGATGCCGCATAGTTAAGCCAGCCCCGACACCCGCCAACACCCGCTGACGCGCCCTGACGGG
CTTGTCTGCTCCCGGCATCCGCTTACAGACAAGCTGTGACCGTCTCCGGGAGCTGCATGTGTCAGAGGTT
TTCACCGTCATCACCGAAACGCGCGAGACGAAAGGGCCTCGTGATACGCCTATTTTTATAGGTTAATGTC
ATGATAATAATGGTTTCTTAGACGTCAGGTGGCACTTTTCGGGGAAATGTGCGCGGAACCCCTATTTGTT
TATTTTTCTAAATACATTCAAATATGTATCCGCTCATGAGACAATAACCCTGATAAATGCTTCAATAATA
TTGAAAAAGGAAGAGTATGAGTATTCAACATTTCCGTGTCGCCCTTATTCCCTTTTTTGCGGCATTTTGC
CTTCCTGTTTTTGCTCACCCAGAAACGCTGGTGAAAGTAAAAGATGCTGAAGATCAGTTGGGTGCACGAG
TGGGTTACATCGAACTGGATCTCAACAGCGGTAAGATCCTTGAGAGTTTTCGCCCCGAAGAACGTTTTCC
AATGATGAGCACTTTTAAAGTTCTGCTATGTGGCGCGGTATTATCCCGTATTGACGCCGGGCAAGAGCAA
CTCGGTCGCCGCATACACTATTCTCAGAATGACTTGGTTGAGTACTCACCAGTCACAGAAAAGCATCTTA
CGGATGGCATGACAGTAAGAGAATTATGCAGTGCTGCCATAACCATGAGTGATAACACTGCGGCCAACTT
ACTTCTGACAACGATCGGAGGACCGAAGGAGCTAACCGCTTTTTTGCACAACATGGGGGATCATGTAACT
CGCCTTGATCGTTGGGAACCGGAGCTGAATGAAGCCATACCAAACGACGAGCGTGACACCACGATGCCTG
TAGCAATGGCAACAACGTTGCGCAAACTATTAACTGGCGAACTACTTACTCTAGCTTCCCGGCAACAATT
AATAGACTGGATGGAGGCGGATAAAGTTGCAGGACCACTTCTGCGCTCGGCCCTTCCGGCTGGCTGGTTT
ATTGCTGATAAATCTGGAGCCGGTGAGCGTGGGTCTCGCGGTATCATTGCAGCACTGGGGCCAGATGGTA
AGCCCTCCCGTATCGTAGTTATCTACACGACGGGGAGTCAGGCAACTATGGATGAACGAAATAGACAGAT
CGCTGAGATAGGTGCCTCACTGATTAAGCATTGGTAACTGTCAGACCAAGTTTACTCATATATACTTTAG
ATTGATTTAAAACTTCATTTTTAATTTAAAAGGATCTAGGTGAAGATCCTTTTTGATAATCTCATGACCA
AAATCCCTTAACGTGAGTTTTCGTTCCACTGAGCGTCAGACCCCGTAGAAAAGATCAAAGGATCTTCTTG
AGATCCTTTTTTTCTGCGCGTAATCTGCTGCTTGCAAACAAAAAAACCACCGCTACCAGCGGTGGTTTGT
TTGCCGGATCAAGAGCTACCAACTCTTTTTCCGAAGGTAACTGGCTTCAGCAGAGCGCAGATACCAAATA
CTGTTCTTCTAGTGTAGCCGTAGTTAGGCCACCACTTCAAGAACTCTGTAGCACCGCCTACATACCTCGC
TCTGCTAATCCTGTTACCAGTGGCTGCTGCCAGTGGCGATAAGTCGTGTCTTACCGGGTTGGACTCAAGA
CGATAGTTACCGGATAAGGCGCAGCGGTCGGGCTGAACGGGGGGTTCGTGCACACAGCCCAGCTTGGAGC
GAACGACCTACACCGAACTGAGATACCTACAGCGTGAGCTATGAGAAAGCGCCACGCTTCCCGAAGGGAG
AAAGGCGGACAGGTATCCGGTAAGCGGCAGGGTCGGAACAGGAGAGCGCACGAGGGAGCTTCCAGGGGGA
AACGCCTGGTATCTTTATAGTCCTGTCGGGTTTCGCCACCTCTGACTTGAGCGTCGATTTTTGTGATGCT
CGTCAGGGGGGCGGAGCCTATGGAAAAACGCCAGCAACGCGGCCTTTTTACGGTTCCTGGCCTTTTGCTG
GCCTTTTGCTCACATGTTCTTTCCTGCGTTATCCCCTGATTCTGTGGATAACCGTATTACCGCCTTTGAG
TGAGCTGATACCGCTCGCCGCAGCCGAACGACCGAGCGCAGCGAGTCAGTGAGCGAGGAAGCGGAAGAGC
GCCCAATACGCAAACCGCCTCTCCCCGCGCGTTGGCCGATTCATTAATGCAGCTGTGGAATGTGTGTCAG
TTAGGGTGTGGAAAGTCCCCAGGCTCCCCAGCAGGCAGAAGTATGCAAAGCATGCATCTCAATTAGTCAG
CAACCAGGTGTGGAAAGTCCCCAGGCTCCCCAGCAGGCAGAAGTATGCAAAGCATGCATCTCAATTAGTC
AGCAACCATAGTCCCGCCCCTAACTCCGCCCATCCCGCCCCTAACTCCGCCCAGTTCCGCCCATTCTCCG
CCCCATGGCTGACTAATTTTTTTTATTTATGCAGAGGCCGAGGCCGCCTCGGCCTCTGAGCTATTCCAGA
AGTAGTGAGGAGGCTTTTTTGGAGGCCTAGGCTTTTGCAAAAAGCTTGGACACAAGACAGGCTTGCGAGA
TATGTTTGAGAATACCACTTTATCCCGCGTCAGGGAGAGGCAGTGCGTAAAAAGACGCGGACTCATGTGA
AATACTGGTTTTTAGTGCGCCAGATCTCTATAATCTCGCGCAACCTATTTTCCCCTCGAACACTTTTTAA
GCCGTAGATAAACAGGCTGGGACACTTCACATGAGCGAAAAATACATCGTCACCTGGGACATGTTGCAGA
TCCATGCACGTAAACTCGCAAGCCGACTGATGCCTTCTGAACAATGGAAAGGCATTATTGCCGTAAGCCG
TGGCGGTCTGTACCGGGTGCGTTACTGGCGCGTGAACTGGGTATTCGTCATGTCGATACCGTTTGTATTT
CCAGCTACGATCACGACAACCAGCGCGAGCTTAAAGTGCTGAAACGCGCAGAAGGCGATGGCGAAGGCTT
CATCGTTATTGATGACCTGGTGGATACCGGTGGTACTGCGGTTGCGATTCGTGAAATGTATCCAAAAGCG
CACTTTGTCACCATCTTCGCAAAACCGGCTGGTCGTCCGCTGGTTGATGACTATGTTGTTGATATCCCGC
AAGATACCTGGATTGAACAGCCGTGGGATATGGGCGTCGTATTCGTCCCGCCAATCTCCGGTCGCTAATC
TTTTCAACGCCTGGCACTGCCGGGCGTTGTTCTTTTTAACTTCAGGCGGGTTACAATAGTTTCCAGTAAG
TATTCTGGAGGCTGCATCCATGACACAGGCAAACCTGAGCGAAACCCTGTTCAAACCCCGCTTTAAACAT
CCTGAAACCTCGACGCTAGTCCGCCGCTTTAATCACGGCGCACAACCGCCTGTGCAGTCGGCCCTTGATG
GTAAAACCATCCCTCACTGGTATCGCATGATTAACCGTCTGATGTGGATCTGGCGCGGCATTGACCCACG
CGAAATCCTCGACGTCCAGGCACGTATTGTGATGAGCGATGCCGAACGTACCGACGATGATTTATACGAT
ACGGTGATTGGCTACCGTGGCGGCAACTGGATTTATGAGTGGGCCCCGGATCTTTGTGAAGGAACCTTAC
TTCTGTGGTGTGACATAATTGGACAAACTACCTACAGAGATTTAAAGCTCTAAGGTAAATATAAAATTTT
TAAGTGTATAATGTGTTAAACTACTGATTCTAATTGTTTGTGTATTTTAGATTCCAACCTATGGAACTGA
TGAATGGGAGCAGTGGTGGAATGCCTTTAATGAGGAAAACCTGTTTTGCTCAGAAGAAATGCCATCTAGT
GATGATGAGGCTACTGCTGACTCTCAACATTCTACTCCTCCAAAAAAGAAGAGAAAGGTAGAAGACCCCA
AGGACTTTCCTTCAGAATTGCTAAGTTTTTTGAGTCATGCTGTGTTTAGTAATAGAACTCTTGCTTGCTT
TGCTATTTACACCACAAAGGAAAAAGCTGCACTGCTATACAAGAAAATTATGGAAAAATATTCTGTAACC
TTTATAAGTAGGCATAACAGTTATAATCATAACATACTGTTTTTTCTTACTCCACACAGGCATAGAGTGT
CTGCTATTAATAACTATGCTCAAAAATTGTGTACCTTTAGCTTTTTAATTTGTAAAGGGGTTAATAAGGA
ATATTTGATGTATAGTGCCTTGACTAGAGATCATAATCAGCCATACCACATTTGTAGAGGTTTTACTTGC
TTTAAAAAACCTCCCACACCTCCCCCTGAACCTGAAACATAAAATGAATGCAATTGTTGTTGTTAACTTG
TTTATTGCAGCTTATAATGGTTACAAATAAAGCAATAGCATCACAAATTTCACAAATAAAGCATTTTTTT
CACTGCATTCTAGTTGTGGTTTGTCCAAACTCATCAATGTATCTTATCATGTCTGGATCAACTGGATAAC
TCAAGCTAACCAAAATCATCCCAAACTTCCCACCCCATACCCTATTACCACTGCCAATTACCTGTGGTTT
CATTTACTCTAAACCTGTGATTCCTCTGAATTATTTTCATTTTAAAGAAATTGTATTTGTTAAATATGTA
CTACAAACTTAGTAGTTGGAAGGGCTAATTCACTCCCAAAGAAGACAAGATATCCTTGATCTGTGGATCT
ACCACACACAAGGCTACTTCCCTGATTAGCAGAACTACACACCAGGGCCAGGGGTCAGATATCCACTGAC
CTTTGGATGGTGCTACAAGCTAGTACCAGTTGAGCCAGATAAGGTAGAAGAGGCCAATAAAGGAGAGAAC
ACCAGCTTGTTACACCCTGTGAGCCTGCATGGGATGGATGACCCGGAGAGAGAAGTGTTAGAGTGGAGGT
TTGACAGCCGCCTAGCATTTCATCACGTGGCCCGAGAGCTGCATCCGGAGTACTTCAAGAACTGCTGATA
TCGAGCTTGCTACAAGGGACTTTCCGCTGGGGACTTTCCAGGGAGGCGTGGCCTGGGCGGGACTGGGGAG
TGGCGAGCCCTCAGATCCTGCATATAAGCAGCTGCTTTTTGCCTGTACTGGGTCTCTCTGGTTAGACCAG
ATCTGAGCCTGGGAGCTCTCTGGCTAACTAGGGAACCCACTGCTTAAGCCTCAATAAAGCTTGCCTTGAG
TGCTTCAAGTAGTGTGTGCCCGTCTGTTGTGTGACTCTGGTAACTAGAGATCCCTCAGACCCTTTTAGTC
AGTGTGGAAAATCTCTAGCAGTGGCGCCCGAACAGGGACTTGAAAGCGAAAGGGAAACCAGAGGAGCTCT
CTCGACGCAGGACTCGGCTTGCTGAAGCGCGCACGGCAAGAGGCGAGGGGCGGCGACTGGTGAGTACGCC
AAAAATTTTGACTAGCGGAGGCTAGAAGGAGAGAGATGGGTGCGAGAGCGTCAGTATTAAGCGGGGGAGA
ATTAGATCGCGATGGGAAAAAATTCGGTTAAGGCCAGGGGGAAAGAAAAAATATAAATTAAAACATATAG
TATGGGCAAGCAGGGAGCTAGAACGATTCGCAGTTAATCCTGGCCTGTTAGAAACATCAGAAGGCTGTAG
ACAAATACTGGGACAGCTACAACCATCCCTTCAGACAGGATCAGAAGAACTTAGATCATTATATAATACA
GTAGCAACCCTCTATTGTGTGCATCAAAGGATAGAGATAAAAGACACCAAGGAAGCTTTAGACAAGATAG
AGGAAGAGCAAAACAAAAGTAAGACCACCGCACAGCAAGCGGCCGGCCGCTGATCTTCAGACCTGGAGGA
GGAGATATGAGGGACAATTGGAGAAGTGAATTATATAAATATAAAGTAGTAAAAATTGAACCATTAGGAG
TAGCACCCACCAAGGCAAAGAGAAGAGTGGTGCAGAGAGAAAAAAGAGCAGTGGGAATAGGAGCTTTGTT
CCTTGGGTTCTTGGGAGCAGCAGGAAGCACTATGGGCGCAGCGTCAATGACGCTGACGGTACAGGCCAGA
CAATTATTGTCTGGTATAGTGCAGCAGCAGAACAATTTGCTGAGGGCTATTGAGGCGCAACAGCATCTGT
TGCAACTCACAGTCTGGGGCATCAAGCAGCTCCAGGCAAGAATCCTGGCTGTGGAAAGATACCTAAAGGA
TCAACAGCTCCTGGGGATTTGGGGTTGCTCTGGAAAACTCATTTGCACCACTGCTGTGCCTTGGAATGCT
AGTTGGAGTAATAAATCTCTGGAACAGATTTGGAATCACACGACCTGGATGGAGTGGGACAGAGAAATTA
ACAATTACACAAGCTTAATACACTCCTTAATTGAAGAATCGCAAAACCAGCAAGAAAAGAATGAACAAGA
ATTATTGGAATTAGATAAATGGGCAAGTTTGTGGAATTGGTTTAACATAACAAATTGGCTGTGGTATATA
AAATTATTCATAATGATAGTAGGAGGCTTGGTAGGTTTAAGAATAGTTTTTGCTGTACTTTCTATAGTGA
ATAGAGTTAGGCAGGGATATTCACCATTATCGTTTCAGACCCACCTCCCAACCCCGAGGGGACCCGACAG
GCCCGAAGGAATAGAAGAAGAAGGTGGAGAGAGAGACAGAGACAGATCCATTCGATTAGTGAACGGATCT
CGACGGTATCGCCAAATGGCAGTATTCATCCACAATTTTAAAAGAAAAGGGGGGATTGGGGGGTACAGTG
CAGGGGAAAGAATAGTAGACATAATAGCAACAGACATACAAACTAAAGAATTACAAAAACAAATTACAAA
AATTCAAAATTTTCGGGTTTATTACAGGGACAGCAGAGATCCAGTTTGGATCGATAAGCTTGATATCGAA
TTCCTGCAGCCCCGATAAAATAAAAGATTTTATTTAGTCTCCAGAAAAAGGGGGGAATGAAAGACCCCAC
CTGTAGGTTTGGCAAGCTAGCTGCAGTAACGCCATTTTGCAAGGCATGGAAAAATACCAAACCAAGAATA
GAGAAGTTCAGATCAAGGGCGGGTACATGAAAATAGCTAACGTTGGGCCAAACAGGATATCTGCGGTGAG
CAGTTTCGGCCCCGGCCCGGGGCCAAGAACAGATGGTCACCGCAGTTTCGGCCCCGGCCCGAGGCCAAGA
ACAGATGGTCCCCAGATATGGCCCAACCCTCAGCAGTTTCTTAAGACCCATCAGATGTTTCCAGGCTCCC
CCAAGGACCTGAAATGACCCTGCGCCTTATTTGAATTAACCAATCAGCCTGCTTCTCGCTTCTGTTCGCG
CGCTTCTGCTTCCCGAGCTCTATAAAAGAGCTCACAACCCCTCACTCGGCGCGCCAGTCCTCCGACAGAC
TGAGTCGCCCGGGGGGGATCTGGAGCTCTCGAGAATTCTCACGCGTATGGGCCACACACGGAGGCAGGGA
ACATCACCATCCAAGTGTCCATACCTCAATTTCTTTCAGCTCTTGGTGCTGGCTGGTCTTTCTCACTTCT
GTTCAGGTGTTGTGACCGGCTACCGGCTGTTCGAGGAGATTCTCGGGAGTTCCGGTGGTGGCGGGAGCGG
AGGTGGAGGCTCGAGCGGTGGAGCTCAGGGGGTTATCCACGTGACCAAGGAAGTGAAAGAAGTGGCAACG
CTGTCCTGTGGTCACAATGTTTCTGTTGAAGAGCTGGCACAAACTCGCATCTACTGGCAAAAGGAGAAGA
AAATGGTGCTGACTATGATGTCTGGGGACATGAATATATGGCCCGAGTACAAGAACCGGACCATCTTTGA
TATCACTAATAACCTCTCCATTGTGATCCTGGCTCTGCGCCCATCTGACGAGGGCACATACGAGTGTGTT
GTTCTGAAGTATGAAAAAGACGCTTTCAAGCGGGAACACCTGGCTGAAGTGACGTTATCAGTCAAAGCTG
ACTTCCCTACACCTAGTATATCTGACTTTGAAATTCCAACTTCTAATATTAGAAGGATAATTTGCTCAAC
CTCTGGAGGTTTTCCAGAGCCTCACCTCTCCTGGTTGGAAAATGGAGAAGAATTAAATGCCATCAACACA
ACAGTTTCCCAAGATCCTGAAACTGAGCTCTATGCTGTTAGCAGCAAACTGGATTTCAATATGACAACCA
ACCACAGCTTCATGTGTCTCATCAAGTATGGACATTTAAGAGTGAATCAGACCTTCAACTGGAATACAAC
CAAGCAAGAGCATTTTCCTGATAACCTGCTCCCATCCTGGGCCATTACCTTAATCTCAGTAAATGGAATT
TTTGTGATATGCTGCCTGACCTACTGCTTTGCCCCAAGATGCAGAGAGAGAAGGAGGAATGAGAGATTGA
GAAGGGAAAGTGTACGCCCTGTATAAGCGACTCTAGAGTCGACCTGCAGGCATGCAAGCTTGATATCAAG
CTTATCGATAATCAACCTCTGGATTACAAAATTTGTGAAAGATTGACTGGTATTCTTAACTATGTTGCTC
CTTTTACGCTATGTGGATACGCTGCTTTAATGCCTTTGTATCATGCTATTGCTTCCCGTATGGCTTTCAT
TTTCTCCTCCTTGTATAAATCCTGGTTGCTGTCTCTTTATGAGGAGTTGTGGCCCGTTGTCAGGCAACGT
GGCGTGGTGTGCACTGTGTTTGCTGACGCAACCCCCACTGGTTGGGGCATTGCCACCACCTGTCAGCTCC
TTTCCGGGACTTTCGCTTTCCCCCTCCCTATTGCCACGGCGGAACTCATCGCCGCCTGCCTTGCCCGCTG
CTGGACAGGGGCTCGGCTGTTGGGCACTGACAATTCCGTGGTGTTGTCGGGGAAATCATCGTCCTTTCCT
TGGCTGCTCGCCTGTGTTGCCACCTGGATTCTGCGCGGGACGTCCTTCTGCTACGTCCCTTCGGCCCTCA
ATCCAGCGGACCTTCCTTCCCGCGGCCTGCTGCCGGCTCTGCGGCCTCTTCCGCGTCTTCGCCTTCGCCC
TCAGACGAGTCGGATCTCCCTTTGGGCCGCCTCCCCGCAT
Features (pLannotate 1.2.2; 33 found; start..end, strand, type, name):
     38..106     +  CDS            nef (fragment): NEF_HV1Z2 - Experimental evidence at protein level: Swiss-Prot protein existence level 1. Extracellular Nef protein targets CD4(+) T-lymphocytes for apoptosis by interacting with CXCR4 surface receptors. From Human immunodeficiency virus type 1 group M subtype D (isolate Z2/CDC-Z34) (HIV-1).
    108..341     +  LTR            3' LTR (ΔU3): self-inactivating 3' long terminal repeat (LTR) from HIV-1
    366..384     -  promoter       SP6 promoter: promoter for bacteriophage SP6 RNA polymerase
    612..891     +  CDS            TcR (fragment): tetracycline efflux protein; tet; confers resistance to tetracycline
    892..940     -  misc_feature   bom (fragment): basis of mobility region from pBR322
   1042..1077    -  CDS            rop (fragment): Rop protein, which maintains plasmids at low copy number; rop
   1172..1276    +  promoter       AmpR promoter: bla
   1277..2137    +  CDS            AmpR: β-lactamase; bla; confers resistance to ampicillin, carbenicillin, and related antibiotics
   2308..2896    +  rep_origin     ori: high-copy-number ColE1/pMB1/pBR322/pUC origin of replication
   3079..3135    +  CDS            lacI (fragment): lac repressor; lacI; The lac repressor binds to the lac operator to inhibit transcription in E. coli. This inhibition can be relieved by adding lactose or isopropyl-β-D-thiogalactopyranoside (IPTG).
   3142..3471    +  promoter       SV40 promoter: SV40 enhancer and early promoter
   3671..3790    +  CDS            gpt (fragment): XGPT_ECOLI - Also known as gpp, gxu. Experimental evidence at protein level: Swiss-Prot protein existence level 1. Purine salvage pathway enzyme that catalyzes the transfer of the ribosyl-5-phosphate group from 5-phospho-alpha-D-ribose 1- diphosphate (PRPP) to the N9 position of the 6-oxopurines guanine and xanthine to form the corresponding ribonucleotides GMP (guanosine 5'- monophosphate) and XMP (xanthosine 5'-monophosphate), with the release of PPi. To a lesser extent, also acts on hypoxanthine (PubMed:9100006, PubMed:3886014). Does not ribophosphorylate adenine (PubMed:3886014). From Esch
   3790..4125    +  CDS            gpt (fragment): XGPT_ECOLI - Also known as gpp, gxu. Experimental evidence at protein level: Swiss-Prot protein existence level 1. Purine salvage pathway enzyme that catalyzes the transfer of the ribosyl-5-phosphate group from 5-phospho-alpha-D-ribose 1- diphosphate (PRPP) to the N9 position of the 6-oxopurines guanine and xanthine to form the corresponding ribonucleotides GMP (guanosine 5'- monophosphate) and XMP (xanthosine 5'-monophosphate), with the release of PPi. To a lesser extent, also acts on hypoxanthine (PubMed:9100006, PubMed:3886014). Does not ribophosphorylate adenine (PubMed:3886014). From Esch
   4220..4525    +  CDS            frsA (fragment): FRSA_ECOLI - Also known as yafA. Experimental evidence at protein level: Swiss-Prot protein existence level 1. Catalyzes the hydrolysis of esters (PubMed:15808744). Displays esterase activity toward pNP-butyrate (PubMed:15808744). May stimulate mixed-acid fermentation by acting as a fermentation/respiration switch that down-regulates respiration and up- regulates fermentation rates (PubMed:15169777). From Escherichia coli (strain K12).
   4529..4603    +  CDS            small t antigen (fragment): SV40 (simian virus 40) small t antigen
   4605..4670    +  intron         small t intron: SV40 (simian virus 40) small t antigen intron
   4800..4820    +  CDS            SV40 NLS: nuclear localization signal of SV40 (simian virus 40) large T antigen
   5139..5222    +  CDS            large T antigen (fragment): large T antigen from SV40 (simian virus 40)
   5245..5379    +  polyA_signal   SV40 poly(A) signal: SV40 polyadenylation signal
   5546..5875    +  CDS            nef (fragment): NEF_HV1BR - Experimental evidence at protein level: Swiss-Prot protein existence level 1. Extracellular Nef protein targets CD4(+) T-lymphocytes for apoptosis by interacting with CXCR4 surface receptors (PubMed:14990729). From Human immunodeficiency virus type 1 group M subtype B (isolate BRU/LAI) (HIV-1).
   5923..6180    +  LTR            5' LTR (truncated): truncated 5' long terminal repeat (LTR) from HIV-1
   6227..6352    +  misc_feature   HIV-1 Ψ: packaging signal of human immunodeficiency virus type 1
   6336..6674    +  CDS            HIV-1 gag (fragment): gag protein from human immunodeficiency virus 1; gag
   6849..7082    +  misc_feature   RRE: The Rev response element (RRE) of HIV-1 allows for Rev-dependent mRNA export from the nucleus to the cytoplasm.
   7459..7559    +  CDS            Rev (fragment): human immunodeficiency virus 1 (HIV-1) Rev protein; rev; enhances nuclear export of unspliced and incompletely spliced viral mRNAs
   7596..7713    +  misc_feature   cPPT/CTS: central polypurine tract and central termination sequence of HIV-1
   7750..7782    -  misc_feature   MCS (fragment): pBluescript multiple cloning site
   7866..8273    +  promoter       SFFV promoter: spleen focus-forming virus long terminal repeat (LTR) promoter
   8307..9263    +  CDS            CD80: CD80_HUMAN - Also known as CD28LG, CD28LG1, LAB7. Experimental evidence at protein level: Swiss-Prot protein existence level 1. (Microbial infection) Acts as a receptor for adenovirus subgroup B. From Homo sapiens (Human).
   9271..9301    +  misc_feature   MCS (fragment): pUC18/19 multiple cloning site
   9302..9320    +  misc_feature   MCS (fragment): pBluescript multiple cloning site
   9320..9908    +  misc_feature   WPRE: woodchuck hepatitis virus posttranscriptional regulatory element
   9909..21      +  misc_feature   MCS (fragment) (across the origin): pBluescript multiple cloning site
