[The description below was written by a language model from this plasmid's Addgene catalogue record and pLannotate feature annotations shown in this document.]
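Description:
pHR-SmBiT-CD80 is a lentiviral transfer plasmid of about 9.9 kb, built on the pHR backbone, for expressing human CD80 (B7-1) carrying a SmBiT tag in mammalian cells. It is maintained in E. coli as a high-copy plasmid through a ColE1/pUC-type origin and selected with ampicillin via the β-lactamase gene. The backbone also retains remnants of older vectors, including fragments of tetracycline-resistance, rop and bom sequences and an SV40 promoter-driven gpt cassette with SV40 small t intron and polyadenylation signal. These lie outside the proviral region and are not described as functional for this construct.

The viral portion runs from a truncated HIV-1 5' LTR through the Ψ packaging signal (overlapping a gag fragment), the Rev response element and the cPPT/CTS, to a self-inactivating ΔU3 3' LTR. Together these elements allow the RNA genome to be packaged, exported in a Rev-dependent manner, reverse transcribed and integrated when packaging and envelope functions are supplied in trans, while the U3 deletion silences LTR promoter activity after integration. Within this frame, the spleen focus-forming virus (SFFV) promoter drives the CD80 coding sequence, followed by a WPRE that enhances transcript stability and expression.

The catalogue lists SmBiT as an N-terminal tag on the insert. It is not annotated separately in the feature table, so its exact position relative to the CD80 signal peptide is not stated. SmBiT is the small peptide half of the split NanoLuc (NanoBiT) luciferase, which regains activity when brought close to a LgBiT-fused partner. The construct is therefore suited to luminescence complementation assays of CD80 proximity or binding, consistent with the associated study of cis B7:CD28 interactions.
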