Addgene plasmid #223614: pHR-SmBiT-CD80
Purpose: Lentiviral expression of human CD80 with SmBiT tag in mammalian cells
Depositing lab: Enfu Hui. Depositing organization: University of California, San Diego (UCSD). Publication: cis-B7:CD28 interactions at invaginated synaptic membranes provide CD28 co-stimulation and promote CD8(+) T cell function and anti-tumor immunity. Zhao Y, Caron C, Chan YY, Lee CK, Xu X, Zhang J, Masubuchi T, Wu C, Bui JD, Hui E. Immunity. 2023 Jun 13;56(6):1187-1203.e12. doi: 10.1016/j.immuni.2023.04.005. Epub 2023 May 8. PubMed 37160118.
Backbone
  Vector backbone: pHR
  Vector type: Lentiviral ; Mammalian Expression
Growth in bacteria
  Bacterial resistance: Ampicillin, 100 μg/mL
  Growth temperature: 37°C
  Growth strain: NEB Stable
  Copy number: High Copy
Gene/Insert
  Gene/Insert name: CD80
  Species: H. sapiens (human)
  Entrez Gene: CD80 (a.k.a. B7, B7-1, B7.1, BB1, CD28LG, CD28LG1, LAB7)
  Tag / fusion protein: SmBiT (N terminal on insert)
  Cloning method: Gibson Cloning
  Sequencing primers: 5′ ccaatcagcctgcttctcgcttc; 3′ ccagaggttgattatcgataagc
Terms and licenses: Academic/Nonprofit Terms; Industry Terms: Not Available to Industry
Depositor comments: Plasmid lab code: L2282
How to cite: pHR-SmBiT-CD80 was a gift from Enfu Hui (Addgene plasmid # 223614 ; http://n2t.net/addgene:223614 ; RRID:Addgene_223614)
